Addgene plasmid #17642: pcDNA3-myc-his-BACH1 WT
Depositing lab: Ronny Drapkin. Publication: The BRCA1-associated protein BACH1 is a DNA helicase targeted by clinically relevant inactivating mutations. Cantor S, Drapkin R, Zhang F, Lin Y, Han J, Pamidi S, Livingston DM. Proc Natl Acad Sci U S A. 2004 Feb 24. 101(8):2357-62. 10.1073/pnas.0308717101 PubMed 14983014.
Backbone
  Vector backbone: pcDNA3.1(+)/myc-His A
  Backbone manufacturer: Invitrogen
  Backbone size w/o insert (bp): 5493
  Vector type: Mammalian Expression
  Selectable markers: Neomycin (select with G418)
Growth in bacteria
  Bacterial resistance: Ampicillin, 100 μg/mL
  Growth temperature: 37°C
  Growth strain: DH5alpha
  Copy number: Unknown
Gene/Insert
  Gene/Insert name: BACH1 (alt names: BRIP1; FANCJ)
  Species: H. sapiens (human)
  GenBank ID: AF360549
  Entrez Gene: BRIP1 (a.k.a. BACH1, FANCJ, OF)
  Tag / fusion protein: Myc (C terminal on backbone); His (C terminal on backbone)
  Cloning method: Restriction Enzyme; 5′ cloning site Not1 (not destroyed); 3′ cloning site Apa1 (not destroyed)
  Sequencing primers: 5′ T7; 3′ SP6
Terms and licenses: Academic/Nonprofit Terms; Industry Terms: Not Available to Industry
How to cite: pcDNA3-myc-his-BACH1 WT was a gift from Ronny Drapkin (Addgene plasmid # 17642 ; http://n2t.net/addgene:17642 ; RRID:Addgene_17642)
