[The description below was written by a language model from this plasmid's Addgene catalogue record and pLannotate feature annotations shown in this document.]
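Description:
pcDNA3-myc-his-BACH1 WT is a mammalian expression plasmid built on the Invitrogen pcDNA3.1(+)/myc-His A backbone and carrying the wild-type human BACH1 coding sequence, the gene now officially named BRIP1 and also known as FANCJ. The sequenced plasmid is about 9.2 kb. It is propagated in E. coli through a high-copy ColE1/pUC-type origin with ampicillin selection from the β-lactamase gene. An f1 origin is also present and would allow single-stranded DNA production. For mammalian cells, a neomycin phosphotransferase cassette driven by the SV40 enhancer/early promoter and ended by the SV40 poly(A) signal permits G418 selection of stable transfectants.

The roughly 3.7 kb BRIP1 open reading frame was inserted between the NotI and ApaI sites. It lies downstream of the human CMV immediate-early enhancer and promoter and upstream of the bovine growth hormone polyadenylation signal, which gives strong constitutive expression in transfected cells. A T7 promoter ahead of the insert can serve for in vitro transcription or as a sequencing primer site. The catalogue entry states that the backbone supplies C-terminal Myc and His tags, useful for immunodetection and metal-affinity purification. These tags are not separately annotated in the feature table, although there is a gap between the end of the BRIP1 annotation and the bGH signal where they could lie. Short hits such as the HIV-1 LTR, ble, lacI and extra SV40 promoter fragments look like minor backbone remnants or annotation artefacts rather than functional parts.

BRIP1 encodes a DNA-dependent ATPase and 5'-to-3' helicase that associates with BRCA1 and functions in homologous recombination and the Fanconi anemia pathway. The "WT" label and the associated study of clinically relevant inactivating mutations suggest that this construct serves as the wild-type reference for expressing tagged protein.
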