Features (pLannotate 1.2.2; 20 found; start..end, strand, type, name):
    100..479     +  enhancer       CMV enhancer: human cytomegalovirus immediate early enhancer
    480..683     +  promoter       CMV promoter: human cytomegalovirus (CMV) immediate early promoter
    679..712     +  LTR            5' LTR (truncated) (fragment): truncated 5' long terminal repeat (LTR) from HIV-1
    728..746     +  promoter       T7 promoter: promoter for bacteriophage T7 RNA polymerase
    848..4594    +  CDS            BRIP1: FANCJ_HUMAN - Also known as BACH1, FANCJ. Experimental evidence at protein level: Swiss-Prot protein existence level 1. DNA-dependent ATPase and 5' to 3' DNA helicase required for the maintenance of chromosomal stability. Acts late in the Fanconi anemia pathway, after FANCD2 ubiquitination. Involved in the repair of DNA double-strand breaks by homologous recombination in a manner that depends on its association with BRCA1. From Homo sapiens (Human).
   4695..4919    +  polyA_signal   bGH poly(A) signal: bovine growth hormone polyadenylation signal
   4923..4944    +  promoter       SV40 promoter (fragment): SV40 enhancer and early promoter
   4965..5393    +  rep_origin     f1 ori (sequence partly withheld): f1 bacteriophage origin of replication; arrow indicates direction of (+) strand synthesis
   5407..5736    +  promoter       SV40 promoter: SV40 enhancer and early promoter
   5803..6594    +  CDS            neo: KKA2_KLEPN - Also known as kan, nptII. Experimental evidence at protein level: Swiss-Prot protein existence level 1. Resistance to kanamycin, neomycin, paromomycin, ribostamycin, butirosin and gentamicin B. From Klebsiella pneumoniae.
   6620..6778    +  CDS            ble (fragment): BLE_KLEPN - Experimental evidence at protein level: Swiss-Prot protein existence level 1. Binding protein with a strong affinity to the bleomycin family of antibiotics. Binds to CL990; an antimitotic-antibiotic compound. From Klebsiella pneumoniae.
   6773..6894    +  polyA_signal   SV40 poly(A) signal: SV40 polyadenylation signal
   6967..6983    -  protein_bind   lac operator: The lac repressor binds to the lac operator to inhibit transcription in E. coli. This inhibition can be relieved by adding lactose or isopropyl-β-D-thiogalactopyranoside (IPTG). lac repressor encoded by lacI
   6991..7021    -  promoter       lac promoter: promoter for the E. coli lac operon
   7036..7057    -  protein_bind   CAP binding site: CAP binding activates transcription in the presence of cAMP. E. coli catabolite activator protein
   7070..7162    -  CDS            lacI (fragment): lac repressor; lacI; The lac repressor binds to the lac operator to inhibit transcription in E. coli. This inhibition can be relieved by adding lactose or isopropyl-β-D-thiogalactopyranoside (IPTG).
   7345..7933    -  rep_origin     ori: high-copy-number ColE1/pMB1/pBR322/pUC origin of replication
   8104..8964    -  CDS            AmpR: β-lactamase; bla; confers resistance to ampicillin, carbenicillin, and related antibiotics
   8965..9069    -  promoter       AmpR promoter: bla
   9128..9180    -  misc_feature   bom (fragment): basis of mobility region from pBR322
>Addgene plasmid #17642 | pcDNA3-myc-his-BACH1 WT | addgene full sequence | sequence record 274487 | Addgene NGS Result
CTACAACAAGGCAAGGCTTGACCGACAATTGCATGAAGAATCTGCTTAGGGTTAGGCGTTTTGCGCTGCT
TCGCGATGTACGGGCCAGATATACGCGTTGACATTGATTATTGACTAGTTATTAATAGTAATCAATTACG
GGGTCATTAGTTCATAGCCCATATATGGAGTTCCGCGTTACATAACTTACGGTAAATGGCCCGCCTGGCT
GACCGCCCAACGACCCCCGCCCATTGACGTCAATAATGACGTATGTTCCCATAGTAACGCCAATAGGGAC
TTTCCATTGACGTCAATGGGTGGAGTATTTACGGTAAACTGCCCACTTGGCAGTACATCAAGTGTATCAT
ATGCCAAGTACGCCCCCTATTGACGTCAATGACGGTAAATGGCCCGCCTGGCATTATGCCCAGTACATGA
CCTTATGGGACTTTCCTACTTGGCAGTACATCTACGTATTAGTCATCGCTATTACCATGGTGATGCGGTT
TTGGCAGTACATCAATGGGCGTGGATAGCGGTTTGACTCACGGGGATTTCCAAGTCTCCACCCCATTGAC
GTCAATGGGAGTTTGTTTTGGCACCAAAATCAACGGGACTTTCCAAAATGTCGTAACAACTCCGCCCCAT
TGACGCAAATGGGCGGTAGGCGTGTACGGTGGGAGGTCTATATAAGCAGAGCTCTCTGGCTAACTAGAGA
ACCCACTGCTTACTGGCTTATCGAAATTAATACGACTCACTATAGGGAGACCCAAGCTGGCTAGTTAAGC
TTGGTACCGAGCTCGGATCCACTAGTCCAGTGTGGTGGAATTCTGCAGATATCCAGCACAGTGGCGGCCG
CGCCACCATGTCTTCAATGTGGTCTGAATATACAATTGGTGGGGTGAAGATTTACTTTCCTTATAAAGCT
TACCCGTCACAGCTTGCTATGATGAATTCTATTCTCAGAGGATTAAACAGCAAGCAACATTGTTTGTTGG
AGAGTCCCACAGGAAGTGGAAAAAGCTTAGCCTTACTTTGTTCTGCTTTAGCATGGCAACAATCTCTTAG
TGGGAAACCAGCAGATGAGGGCGTAAGTGAAAAAGCTGAAGTACAATTGTCATGTTGTTGTGCATGCCAT
TCAAAGGATTTTACAAACAATGACATGAACCAAGGAACTTCACGTCATTTCAACTATCCAAGCACACCAC
CTTCTGAAAGAAATGGCACTTCATCAACTTGTCAAGACTCCCCTGAAAAAACCACTCTGGCTGCAAAGTT
ATCTGCTAAGAAACAGGCATCCATATACAGAGATGAAAATGATGATTTTCAAGTAGAGAAGAAAAGAATT
CGACCCTTAGAAACTACACAGCAGATTAGAAAACGTCATTGCTTTGGAACAGAAGTACACAATTTGGATG
CAAAAGTTGATTCAGGAAAGACTGTAAAACTCAACTCTCCACTGGAAAAGATAAACTCCTTTTCGCCACA
GAAACCCCCTGGCCACTGTTCTAGGTGCTGTTGTTCTACTAAACAAGGAAACAGTCAAGAGTCATCGAAT
ACCATTAAGAAGGATCATACAGGGAAATCCAAGATACCCAAAATATATTTTGGGACACGCACACACAAGC
AGATTGCTCAGATTACTAGAGAGCTCCGGAGGACGGCATATTCAGGGGTTCCAATGACTATTCTTTCCAG
CAGGGATCATACTTGTGTCCATCCTGAGGTAGTCGGTAACTTCAACAGAAATGAGAAGTGCATGGAATTG
CTAGATGGGAAAAACGGAAAATCCTGCTATTTTTATCATGGAGTTCATAAAATTAGTGATCAGCACACAT
TACAGACTTTCCAAGGGATGTGCAAAGCCTGGGATATAGAAGAACTTGTCAGCCTGGGGAAGAAACTAAA
GGCCTGTCCATATTACACAGCCCGAGAACTAATACAAGATGCTGACATCATATTTTGTCCCTACAACTAT
CTTCTAGATGCACAAATAAGGGAAAGTATGGATTTAAATCTGAAAGAACAGGTTGTCATTTTAGATGAAG
CTCATAACATCGAGGACTGTGCTCGGGAATCAGCAAGTTACAGTGTAACAGAAGTTCAGCTTCGGTTTGC
TCGGGATGAACTAGATAGTATGGTCAACAATAATATAAGGAAGAAAGATCATGAACCCCTACGAGCTGTG
TGCTGTAGCCTCATTAATTGGTTAGAAGCAAACGCTGAATATCTTGTAGAAAGAGATTATGAATCAGCTT
GTAAAATATGGAGTGGAAATGAAATGCTCTTAACTTTACACAAAATGGGTATCACCACTGCTACTTTTCC
CATTTTGCAGGGACATTTTTCTGCTGTTCTTCAAAAAGAGGAAAAAATCTCACCAATTTATGGTAAAGAG
GAGGCAAGAGAAGTACCTGTTATTAGTGCATCAACTCAAATAATGCTTAAAGGACTTTTTATGGTACTTG
ACTATCTTTTTAGGCAAAATAGCAGATTTGCAGATGATTATAAAATTGCGATTCAACAGACTTACTCCTG
GACAAATCAGATTGATATTTCAGACAAAAATGGGTTGTTGGTTCTACCAAAAAATAAGAAACGTTCACGA
CAGAAAACTGCAGTTCATGTGCTAAACTTTTGGTGCTTAAATCCAGCTGTGGCCTTTTCAGATATTAATG
GCAAAGTTCAGACCATTGTTTTGACATCTGGTACATTATCACCAATGAAATCCTTTTCGTCAGAACTTGG
TGTTACATTTACTATCCAGCTGGAGGCTAATCATATCATTAAAAATTCACAGGTTTGGGTTGGTACCATT
GGGTCAGGCCCCAAGGGTCGGAATCTCTGTGCTACCTTCCAGAATACTGAAACATTTGAGTTCCAAGATG
AAGTGGGAGCACTTTTGTTATCTGTGTGCCAGACTGTGAGCCAAGGAATTTTGTGTTTCTTGCCATCTTA
CAAGTTATTAGAAAAATTAAAAGAACGTTGGCTCTCTACTGGTTTATGGCATAATCTGGAGTTGGTGAAG
ACAGTCATTGTAGAACCACAGGGAGGAGAAAAAACAAATTTTGATGAATTACTGCAGGTGTACTATGACG
CAATCAAATACAAAGGAGAGAAAGATGGAGCTCTCCTGGTAGCAGTTTGTCGTGGTAAAGTGAGTGAGGG
TCTGGATTTCTCAGATGACAATGCCCGTGCTGTCATAACAATAGGAATTCCTTTTCCAAATGTGAAAGAT
CTACAGGTTGAACTAAAACGACAATACAATGACCACCATTCAAAATTGAGAGGTCTTCTACCTGGCCGTC
AGTGGTATGAAATTCAAGCATACAGGGCCTTAAACCAGGCCCTTGGTAGATGTATTAGACACAGAAATGA
TTGGGGAGCTCTTATTCTAGTGGATGATCGCTTTAGGAATAACCCAAGTCGCTATATATCTGGACTTTCT
AAATGGGTACGGCAGCAGATTCAGCACCATTCAACCTTTGAAAGTGCACTGGAGTCCTTGGCTGAATTTT
CCAAAAAGCATCAAAAAGTTCTTAATGTATCCATAAAGGACAGAACCAATATACAGGACAATGAGTCTAC
ACTTGAAGTGACCTCTTTAAAGTACAGTACCCCACCTTATTTACTGGAAGCAGCAAGTCATCTATCACCA
GAAAATTTTGTGGAAGATGAAGCAAAGATATGTGTCCAGGAACTACAGTGTCCTAAAATTATTACCAAAA
ATTCACCTCTACCAAGTAGCATTATCTCCAGAAAGGAGAAAAATGATCCAGTATTCCTGGAAGAAGCAGG
GAAAGCAGAAAAAATTGTGATTTCCAGATCCACAAGCCCAACTTTCAACAAACAAACAAAGAGAGTTAGC
TGGTCAAGCTTTAATTCTTTGGGACAGTATTTTACTGGTAAAATACCGAAGGCAACACCTGAGCTCGGGT
CATCAGAGAATAGTGCCTCTAGTCCTCCCCGTTTCAAAACAGAGAAGATGGAAAGTAAAACTGTTTTGCC
CTTCACTGATAAATGTGAATCCTCAAATCTGACAGTAAACACATCGTTTGGATCATGCCCTCAATCAGAA
ACCATTATTTCATCATTAAAGATTGATGCCACCCTTACTAGAAAAAATCATTCTGAACATCCGCTCTGTT
CTGAAGAAGCCCTGGATCCAGACATTGAATTGTCTCTAGTAAGTGAAGAAGATAAACAGTCCACTTCAAA
TAGAGATTTTGAAACAGAAGCAGAAGATGAATCTATCTATTTTACACCTGAACTTTACGATCCTGAAGAT
ACAGATGAAGAAAAAAATGACCTAGCTGAAACTGATAGAGGAAATAGATTGGCTAACAATTCAGATTGCA
TTTTAGCTAAAGACCTTTTTGAAATTAGAACTATAAAAGAAGTAGATTCAGCCAGAGAAGTGAAAGCTGA
GGATTGCATAGATACAAAGTTGAATGGAATTCTGCATATTGAAGAAAGTAAAATTGATGACATTGATGGT
AATGTAAAAACAACTTGGATAAATGAACTGGAACTGGGAAAAACTCATGAAATAGAAATAAAGAACTTTA
AACCATCTCCTTCCAAAAATAAAGGCATGTTTCCTGGTTTTAAGGGGCCCTTCGAACAAAAACTCATCTC
AGAAGAGGATCTGAATATGCATACCGGTCATCATCACCATCACCATTGAGTTTAAACCCGCTGATCAGCC
TCGACTGTGCCTTCTAGTTGCCAGCCATCTGTTGTTTGCCCCTCCCCCGTGCCTTCCTTGACCCTGGAAG
GTGCCACTCCCACTGTCCTTTCCTAATAAAATGAGGAAATTGCATCGCATTGTCTGAGTAGGTGTCATTC
TATTCTGGGGGGTGGGGTGGGGCAGGACAGCAAGGGGGAGGATTGGGAAGACAATAGCAGGCATGCTGGG
GATGCGGTGGGCTCTATGGCTTCTGAGGCGGAAAGAACCAGCTGGGGCTCTAGGGGGTATCCCC
[124 nt withheld, positions 4965-5088]
C
[91 nt withheld, positions 5090-5180]
A
[49 nt withheld, positions 5182-5230]
CCTTTGACGTTGGAGTCCACGTTCTTT
[37 nt withheld, positions 5258-5294]
ACCCTATCTCGGTCTATTCTTTTGATTTATAAGGGATTTTGCCGATTTCGGCCTATTGGTTAAAAAATGA
GCTGATTTAACAAAAATTTAACGCGAATTAATTCTGTGGAATGTGTGTCAGTTAGGGTGTGGAAAGTCCC
CAGGCTCCCCAGCAGGCAGAAGTATGCAAAGCATGCATCTCAATTAGTCAGCAACCAGGTGTGGAAAGTC
CCCAGGCTCCCCAGCAGGCAGAAGTATGCAAAGCATGCATCTCAATTAGTCAGCAACCATAGTCCCGCCC
CTAACTCCGCCCATCCCGCCCCTAACTCCGCCCAGTTCCGCCCATTCTCCGCCCCATGGCTGACTAATTT
TTTTTATTTATGCAGAGGCCGAGGCCGCCTCTGCCTCTGAGCTATTCCAGAAGTAGTGAGGAGGCTTTTT
TGGAGGCCTAGGCTTTTGCAAAAAGCTCCCGGGAGCTTGTATATCCATTTTCGGATCTGATCAAGAGACA
GGATGAGGATCGTTTCGCATGATTGAACAAGATGGATTGCACGCAGGTTCTCCGGCCGCTTGGGTGGAGA
GGCTATTCGGCTATGACTGGGCACAACAGACAATCGGCTGCTCTGATGCCGCCGTGTTCCGGCTGTCAGC
GCAGGGGCGCCCGGTTCTTTTTGTCAAGACCGACCTGTCCGGTGCCCTGAATGAACTGCAGGACGAGGCA
GCGCGGCTATCGTGGCTGGCCACGACGGGCGTTCCTTGCGCAGCTGTGCTCGACGTTGTCACTGAAGCGG
GAAGGGACTGGCTGCTATTGGGCGAAGTGCCGGGGCAGGATCTCCTGTCATCTCACCTTGCTCCTGCCGA
GAAAGTATCCATCATGGCTGATGCAATGCGGCGGCTGCATACGCTTGATCCGGCTACCTGCCCATTCGAC
CACCAAGCGAAACATCGCATCGAGCGAGCACGTACTCGGATGGAAGCCGGTCTTGTCGATCAGGATGATC
TGGACGAAGAGCATCAGGGGCTCGCGCCAGCCGAACTGTTCGCCAGGCTCAAGGCGCGCATGCCCGACGG
CGAGGATCTCGTCGTGACCCATGGCGATGCCTGCTTGCCGAATATCATGGTGGAAAATGGCCGCTTTTCT
GGATTCATCGACTGTGGCCGGCTGGGTGTGGCGGACCGCTATCAGGACATAGCGTTGGCTACCCGTGATA
TTGCTGAAGAGCTTGGCGGCGAATGGGCTGACCGCTTCCTCGTGCTTTACGGTATCGCCGCTCCCGATTC
GCAGCGCATCGCCTTCTATCGCCTTCTTGACGAGTTCTTCTGAGCGGGACTCTGGGGTTCGCGAAATGAC
CGACCAAGCGACGCCCAACCTGCCATCACGAGATTTCGATTCCACCGCCGCCTTCTATGAAAGGTTGGGC
TTCGGAATCGTTTTCCGGGACGCCGGCTGGATGATCCTCCAGCGCGGGGATCTCATGCTGGAGTTCTTCG
CCCACCCCAACTTGTTTATTGCAGCTTATAATGGTTACAAATAAAGCAATAGCATCACAAATTTCACAAA
TAAAGCATTTTTTTCACTGCATTCTAGTTGTGGTTTGTCCAAACTCATCAATGTATCTTATCATGTCTGT
ATACCGTCGACCTCTAGCTAGAGCTTGGCGTAATCATGGTCATAGCTGTTTCCTGTGTGAAATTGTTATC
CGCTCACAATTCCACACAACATACGAGCCGGAAGCATAAAGTGTAAAGCCTGGGGTGCCTAATGAGTGAG
CTAACTCACATTAATTGCGTTGCGCTCACTGCCCGCTTTCCAGTCGGGAAACCTGTCGTGCCAGCTGCAT
TAATGAATCGGCCAACGCGCGGGGAGAGGCGGTTTGCGTATTGGGCGCTCTTCCGCTTCCTCGCTCACTG
ACTCGCTGCGCTCGGTCGTTCGGCTGCGGCGAGCGGTATCAGCTCACTCAAAGGCGGTAATACGGTTATC
CACAGAATCAGGGGATAACGCAGGAAAGAACATGTGAGCAAAAGGCCAGCAAAAGGCCAGGAACCGTAAA
AAGGCCGCGTTGCTGGCGTTTTTCCATAGGCTCCGCCCCCCTGACGAGCATCACAAAAATCGACGCTCAA
GTCAGAGGTGGCGAAACCCGACAGGACTATAAAGATACCAGGCGTTTCCCCCTGGAAGCTCCCTCGTGCG
CTCTCCTGTTCCGACCCTGCCGCTTACCGGATACCTGTCCGCCTTTCTCCCTTCGGGAAGCGTGGCGCTT
TCTCATAGCTCACGCTGTAGGTATCTCAGTTCGGTGTAGGTCGTTCGCTCCAAGCTGGGCTGTGTGCACG
AACCCCCCGTTCAGCCCGACCGCTGCGCCTTATCCGGTAACTATCGTCTTGAGTCCAACCCGGTAAGACA
CGACTTATCGCCACTGGCAGCAGCCACTGGTAACAGGATTAGCAGAGCGAGGTATGTAGGCGGTGCTACA
GAGTTCTTGAAGTGGTGGCCTAACTACGGCTACACTAGAAGAACAGTATTTGGTATCTGCGCTCTGCTGA
AGCCAGTTACCTTCGGAAAAAGAGTTGGTAGCTCTTGATCCGGCAAACAAACCACCGCTGGTAGCGGTGG
TTTTTTTGTTTGCAAGCAGCAGATTACGCGCAGAAAAAAAGGATCTCAAGAAGATCCTTTGATCTTTTCT
ACGGGGTCTGACGCTCAGTGGAACGAAAACTCACGTTAAGGGATTTTGGTCATGAGATTATCAAAAAGGA
TCTTCACCTAGATCCTTTTAAATTAAAAATGAAGTTTTAAATCAATCTAAAGTATATATGAGTAAACTTG
GTCTGACAGTTACCAATGCTTAATCAGTGAGGCACCTATCTCAGCGATCTGTCTATTTCGTTCATCCATA
GTTGCCTGACTCCCCGTCGTGTAGATAACTACGATACGGGAGGGCTTACCATCTGGCCCCAGTGCTGCAA
TGATACCGCGAGACCCACGCTCACCGGCTCCAGATTTATCAGCAATAAACCAGCCAGCCGGAAGGGCCGA
GCGCAGAAGTGGTCCTGCAACTTTATCCGCCTCCATCCAGTCTATTAATTGTTGCCGGGAAGCTAGAGTA
AGTAGTTCGCCAGTTAATAGTTTGCGCAACGTTGTTGCCATTGCTACAGGCATCGTGGTGTCACGCTCGT
CGTTTGGTATGGCTTCATTCAGCTCCGGTTCCCAACGATCAAGGCGAGTTACATGATCCCCCATGTTGTG
CAAAAAAGCGGTTAGCTCCTTCGGTCCTCCGATCGTTGTCAGAAGTAAGTTGGCCGCAGTGTTATCACTC
ATGGTTATGGCAGCACTGCATAATTCTCTTACTGTCATGCCATCCGTAAGATGCTTTTCTGTGACTGGTG
AGTACTCAACCAAGTCATTCTGAGAATAGTGTATGCGGCGACCGAGTTGCTCTTGCCCGGCGTCAATACG
GGATAATACCGCGCCACATAGCAGAACTTTAAAAGTGCTCATCATTGGAAAACGTTCTTCGGGGCGAAAA
CTCTCAAGGATCTTACCGCTGTTGAGATCCAGTTCGATGTAACCCACTCGTGCACCCAACTGATCTTCAG
CATCTTTTACTTTCACCAGCGTTTCTGGGTGAGCAAAAACAGGAAGGCAAAATGCCGCAAAAAAGGGAAT
AAGGGCGACACGGAAATGTTGAATACTCATACTCTTCCTTTTTCAATATTATTGAAGCATTTATCAGGGT
TATTGTCTCATGAGCGGATACATATTTGAATGTATTTAGAAAAATAAACAAATAGGGGTTCCGCGCACAT
TTCCCCGAAAAGTGCCACCTGACGTCGACGGATCGGGAGATCTCCCGATCCCCTATGGTGCACTCTCAGT
ACAATCTGCTCTGATGCCGCATAGTTAAGCCAGTATCTGCTCCCTGCTTGTGTGTTGGAGGTCGCTGAGT
AGTGCGCGAGCAAAATTTAAG
