>Addgene plasmid #17642 | pcDNA3-myc-his-BACH1 WT | addgene partial sequence | sequence record 79522 | BGH-rev 5'-TAGAAGGCACAGTCGAGG-3'
ATCCTCTTCTGAGATGAGTTTTTGTTCGAAGGGCCCCTTAAAACCAGGAAACATGCCTTTATTTTTGGAA
GGAGATGGTTTAAAGTTCTTTATTTCTATTTCATGAGTTTTTCCCAGTTCCAGTTCATTTATCCAAGTTG
TTTTTACATTACCATCAATGTCATCAATTTTACTTTCTTCAATATGCAGAATTCCATTCAACTTTGTATC
TATGCAATCCTCAGCTTTCACTTCTCTGGCTGAATCTACTTCTTTTATAGTTCTAATTTCAAAAAGGTCT
TTAGCTAAAATGCAATCTGAATTGTTAGCCAATCTATTTCCTCTATCAGTTTCAGCTAGGTCATTTTTTT
CTTCATCTGTATCTTCAGGATCGTAAAGTTCAGGTGTAAAATAGATAGATTCATCTTCTGCTTCTGTTTC
AAAATCTCTATTTGAAGTGGACTGTTTATCTTCTTCACTTACTAGAGACAATTCAATGTCTGGATCCAGG
GCTTCTTCAGAACAGAGCGGATGTTCAGAATGATTTTTTCTAGTAAGGGTGGCATCAATCTTTAATGATG
AAATAATGGTTTCTGATTGAGGGCATGATCCAAACGATGTGTTTACTGTCAGATTTGAGGATTCACATTT
ATCAGTGAAGGGCAAAACAGTTTTACTTTCCATCTTCTCTGTTTTGAAACGGGGAGGACTAGAGGCACTA
TTCTCTGATGACCCGAGCTCAGGTGTTGCCTTCGGTATTTTACCAGTAAAATACTGTCCCAAAGAATTAA
AGCTTGACCAGCTAACTCTCTTTGTTTGTTTGTTGAAAGTTGGGCTTGTGGATCTGGAAATCACAATTTT
TTCTGCTTTCCCTGCTTCTT
