>Addgene plasmid #17642 | pcDNA3-myc-his-BACH1 WT | addgene partial sequence | sequence record 79750 | T7 (5'-TAATACGACTCACTATAGGG-3')
TAAGCTTGGTACCGAGCTCGGATCCACTAGTCCAGTGTGGTGGAATTCTGCAGATATCCAGCACAGTGGC
GGCCGCGCCACCATGTCTTCAATGTGGTCTGAATATACAATTGGTGGGGTGAAGATTTACTTTCCTTATA
AAGCTTACCCGTCACAGCTTGCTATGATGAATTCTATTCTCAGAGGATTAAACAGCAAGCAACATTGTTT
GTTGGAGAGTCCCACAGGAAGTGGAAAAAGCTTAGCCTTACTTTGTTCTGCTTTAGCATGGCAACAATCT
CTTAGTGGGAAACCAGCAGATGAGGGCGTAAGTGAAAAAGCTGAAGTACAATTGTCATGTTGTTGTGCAT
GCCATTCAAAGGATTTTACAAACAATGACATGAACCAAGGAACTTCACGTCATTTCAACTATCCAAGCAC
ACCACCTTCTGAAAGAAATGGCACTTCATCAACTTGTCAAGACTCCCCTGAAAAAACCACTCTGGCTGCA
AAGTTATCTGCTAAGAAACAGGCATCCATATACAGAGATGAAAATGATGATTTTCAAGTAGAGAAGAAAA
GAATTCGACCCTTAGAAACTACACAGCAGATTAGAAAACGTCATTGCTTTGGAACAGAAGTACACAATTT
GGATGCAAAAGTTGATTCAGGAAAGACTGTAAAACTCAACTCTCCACTGGAAAAGATAAACTCCTTTTCG
CCACAGAAACCCCCTGGCCACTG
